>Addgene plasmid #137755 | GST-Keima-cb5 | addgene full sequence | sequence record 273105 | Addgene NGS Result
TTCGAGCTCGCCCGACATTGATTATTGACTAGTTATTAATAGTAATCAATTACGGGGTCATTAGTTCATA
GCCCATATATGGAGTTCCGCGTTACATAACTTACGGTAAATGGCCCGCCTGGCTGACCGCCCAACGACCC
CCGCCCATTGACGTCAATAATGACGTATGTTCCCATAGTAACGCCAATAGGGACTTTCCATTGACGTCAA
TGGGTGGAGTATTTACGGTAAACTGCCCACTTGGCAGTACATCAAGTGTATCATATGCCAAGTACGCCCC
CTATTGACGTCAATGACGGTAAATGGCCCGCCTGGCATTATGCCCAGTACATGACCTTATGGGACTTTCC
TACTTGGCAGTACATCTACGTATTAGTCATCGCTATTACCATGGTGATGCGGTTTTGGCAGTACATCAAT
GGGCGTGGATAGCGGTTTGACTCACGGGGATTTCCAAGTCTCCACCCCATTGACGTCAATGGGAGTTTGT
TTTGGCACCAAAATCAACGGGACTTTCCAAAATGTCGTAACAACTCCGCCCCATTGACGCAAATGGGCGG
TAGGCGTGTACGGTGGGAGGTCTATATAAGCAGAGCTCGTTTAGTGAACCGTCAGATCGCCTGGAGACGC
CATCCACGCTGTTTTGACCTCCATAGAAGACACCGGGACCGATCCAGCCTCCGCGGCCGGGAACGGTGCA
TTGGAACGCGGATTCCCCGTGCCAAGAGTGACGTAAGTACCGCCTATAGAGTCTATAGGCCCACCCCCTT
GGCTTCGTTAGAACGCGGCTACAATTAATACATAACCTTATGTATCATACACATACGATTTAGGTGACAC
TATAGAATAACATCCACTTTGCCTTTCTCTCCACAGGTGTCCACTCCCAGGTCCAACTGCACCTCGGTTC
TATCGAGCCAGCCATGTCCCCTATACTAGGTTATTGGAAAATTAAGGGCCTTGTGCAACCCACTCGACTT
CTTTTGGAATATCTTGAAGAAAAATATGAAGAGCATTTGTATGAGCGCGATGAAGGTGATAAATGGCGAA
ACAAAAAGTTTGAATTGGGTTTGGAGTTTCCCAATCTTCCTTATTATATTGATGGTGATGTTAAATTAAC
ACAGTCTATGGCCATCATACGTTATATAGCTGACAAGCACAACATGTTGGGTGGTTGTCCAAAAGAGCGT
GCAGAGATTTCAATGCTTGAAGGAGCGGTTTTGGATATTAGATACGGTGTTTCGAGAATTGCATATAGTA
AAGACTTTGAAACTCTCAAAGTTGATTTTCTTAGCAAGCTACCTGAAATGCTGAAAATGTTCGAAGATCG
TTTATGTCATAAAACATATTTAAATGGTGATCATGTAACCCATCCTGACTTCATGTTGTATGACGCTCTT
GATGTTGTTTTATACATGGACCCAATGTGCCTGGATGCGTTCCCAAAATTAGTTTGTTTTAAAAAACGTA
TTGAAGCTATCCCACAAATTGATAAGTACTTGAAATCCAGCAAGTATATAGCATGGCCTTTGCAGGGCTG
GCAAGCCACGTTTGGTGGTGGCGACCATCCTCCAAAATCGGATGGCGGCCGCATGGTGAGCGTGATCGCC
AAGCAGATGACCTACAAGGTGTACATGAGCGGCACCGTGAACGGCCACTACTTCGAGGTGGAGGGCGACG
GCAAGGGCAAGCCCTACGAGGGCGAGCAGACCGTGAAGCTGACCGTGACCAAGGGTGGCCCCCTGCCCTT
CGCCTGGGACATCCTGAGCCCCCAGCTCCAGTACGGCAGCATCCCCTTCACCAAGTACCCCGAGGACATC
CCCGACTACTTCAAGCAGAGCTTCCCCGAGGGCTACACCTGGGAGCGCAGCATGAACTTCGAGGACGGCG
CCGTGTGCACCGTGAGCAACGACAGCAGCATCCAGGGCAACTGCTTCATCTACAACGTGAAGATCAGCGG
CGAGAACTTCCCCCCCAACGGCCCCGTGATGCAGAAGAAGACCCAGGGCTGGGAGCCCAGCACCGAGCGC
CTGTTCGCCCGCGACGGAATGCTGATCGGCAACGACTACATGGCCCTGAAGCTGGAGGGCGGCGGCCACT
ACCTGTGCGAGTTCAAGAGCACCTACAAGGCCAAGAAGCCCGTGAGGATGCCCGGCCGCCACGAGATCGA
CCGCAAGCTGGACGTGACCAGCCACAACCGCGACTACACCAGCGTGGAGCAGTGCGAGATCGCCATCGCC
CGCCACTCCCTGCTGGGCTCTAGAATCACCACCGTGGAGTCCAACTCCTCCTGGTGGACCAACTGGGTGA
TCCCCGCCATCTCCGCCCTGGTGGTGGCCCTGATGTACCGCCTGTACATGGCCGAGGACTAGAAGCTTGG
CCGCCATGGCCCAACTTGTTTATTGCAGCTTATAATGGTTACAAATAAAGCAATAGCATCACAAATTTCA
CAAATAAAGCATTTTTTTCACTGCATTCTAGTTGTGGTTTGTCCAAACTCATCAATGTATCTTATCATGT
CTGGATCGGGAATTAATTCGGCGCAGCACCATGGCCTGAAATAACCTCTGAAAGAGGAACTTGGTTAGGT
ACCTTCTGAGGCGGAAAGAACCAGCTGTGGAATGTGTGTCAGTTAGGGTGTGGAAAGTCCCCAGGCTCCC
CAGCAGGCAGAAGTATGCAAAGCATGCATCTCAATTAGTCAGCAACCAGGTGTGGAAAGTCCCCAGGCTC
CCCAGCAGGCAGAAGTATGCAAAGCATGCATCTCAATTAGTCAGCAACCATAGTCCCGCCCCTAACTCCG
CCCATCCCGCCCCTAACTCCGCCCAGTTCCGCCCATTCTCCGCCCCATGGCTGACTAATTTTTTTTATTT
ATGCAGAGGCCGAGGCCGCCTCGGCCTCTGAGCTATTCCAGAAGTAGTGAGGAGGCTTTTTTGGAGGCCT
AGGCTTTTGCAAAAAGCTGTTAACAGCTTGGCACTGGCCGTCGTTTTACAACGTCGTGACTGGGAAAACC
CTGGCGTTACCCAACTTAATCGCCTTGCAGCACATCCCCCTTTCGCCAGCTGGCGTAATAGCGAAGAGGC
CCGCACCGATCGCCCTTCCCAACAGTTGCGCAGCCTGAATGGCGAATGGCGCCTGATGCGGTATTTTCTC
CTTACGCATCTGTGCGGTATTTCACACCGCATA
[142 nt withheld, positions 3184-3325]
C
[141 nt withheld, positions 3327-3467]
CCTTTGACGTTGGAGTCCACGTTCTTT
[37 nt withheld, positions 3495-3531]
ACCCTATCTCGGGCTATTCTTTTGATTTATAAGGGATTTTGCCGATTTCGGCCTATTGGTTAAAAAATGA
GCTGATTTAACAAAAATTTAACGCGAATTTTAACAAAATATTAACGTTTACAATTTTATGGTGCACTCTC
AGTACAATCTGCTCTGATGCCGCATAGTTAAGCCAGCCCCGACACCCGCCAACACCCGCTGACGCGCCCT
GACGGGCTTGTCTGCTCCCGGCATCCGCTTACAGACAAGCTGTGACCGTCTCCGGGAGCTGCATGTGTCA
GAGGTTTTCACCGTCATCACCGAAACGCGCGAGACGAAAGGGCCTCGTGATACGCCTATTTTTATAGGTT
AATGTCATGATAATAATGGTTTCTTAGACGTCAGGTGGCACTTTTCGGGGAAATGTGCGCGGAACCCCTA
TTTGTTTATTTTTCTAAATACATTCAAATATGTATCCGCTCATGAGACAATAACCCTGATAAATGCTTCA
ATAATATTGAAAAAGGAAGAGTATGAGTATTCAACATTTCCGTGTCGCCCTTATTCCCTTTTTTGCGGCA
TTTTGCCTTCCTGTTTTTGCTCACCCAGAAACGCTGGTGAAAGTAAAAGATGCTGAAGATCAGTTGGGTG
CACGAGTGGGTTACATCGAACTGGATCTCAACAGCGGTAAGATCCTTGAGAGTTTTCGCCCCGAAGAACG
TTTTCCAATGATGAGCACTTTTAAAGTTCTGCTATGTGGCGCGGTATTATCCCGTATTGACGCCGGGCAA
GAGCAACTCGGTCGCCGCATACACTATTCTCAGAATGACTTGGTTGAGTACTCACCAGTCACAGAAAAGC
ATCTTACGGATGGCATGACAGTAAGAGAATTATGCAGTGCTGCCATAACCATGAGTGATAACACTGCGGC
CAACTTACTTCTGACAACGATCGGAGGACCGAAGGAGCTAACCGCTTTTTTGCACAACATGGGGGATCAT
GTAACTCGCCTTGATCGTTGGGAACCGGAGCTGAATGAAGCCATACCAAACGACGAGCGTGACACCACGA
TGCCTGTAGCAATGGCAACAACGTTGCGCAAACTATTAACTGGCGAACTACTTACTCTAGCTTCCCGGCA
ACAATTAATAGACTGGATGGAGGCGGATAAAGTTGCAGGACCACTTCTGCGCTCGGCCCTTCCGGCTGGC
TGGTTTATTGCTGATAAATCTGGAGCCGGTGAGCGTGGGTCTCGCGGTATCATTGCAGCACTGGGGCCAG
ATGGTAAGCCCTCCCGTATCGTAGTTATCTACACGACGGGGAGTCAGGCAACTATGGATGAACGAAATAG
ACAGATCGCTGAGATAGGTGCCTCACTGATTAAGCATTGGTAACTGTCAGACCAAGTTTACTCATATATA
CTTTAGATTGATTTAAAACTTCATTTTTAATTTAAAAGGATCTAGGTGAAGATCCTTTTTGATAATCTCA
TGACCAAAATCCCTTAACGTGAGTTTTCGTTCCACTGAGCGTCAGACCCCGTAGAAAAGATCAAAGGATC
TTCTTGAGATCCTTTTTTTCTGCGCGTAATCTGCTGCTTGCAAACAAAAAAACCACCGCTACCAGCGGTG
GTTTGTTTGCCGGATCAAGAGCTACCAACTCTTTTTCCGAAGGTAACTGGCTTCAGCAGAGCGCAGATAC
CAAATACTGTTCTTCTAGTGTAGCCGTAGTTAGGCCACCACTTCAAGAACTCTGTAGCACCGCCTACATA
CCTCGCTCTGCTAATCCTGTTACCAGTGGCTGCTGCCAGTGGCGATAAGTCGTGTCTTACCGGGTTGGAC
TCAAGACGATAGTTACCGGATAAGGCGCAGCGGTCGGGCTGAACGGGGGGTTCGTGCACACAGCCCAGCT
TGGAGCGAACGACCTACACCGAACTGAGATACCTACAGCGTGAGCTATGAGAAAGCGCCACGCTTCCCGA
AGGGAGAAAGGCGGACAGGTATCCGGTAAGCGGCAGGGTCGGAACAGGAGAGCGCACGAGGGAGCTTCCA
GGGGGAAACGCCTGGTATCTTTATAGTCCTGTCGGGTTTCGCCACCTCTGACTTGAGCGTCGATTTTTGT
GATGCTCGTCAGGGGGGCGGAGCCTATGGAAAAACGCCAGCAACGCGGCCTTTTTACGGTTCCTGGCCTT
TTGCTGGCCTTTTGCTCACATGTTCTTTCCTGCGTTATCCCCTGATTCTGTGGATAACCGTATTACCGCC
TTTGAGTGAGCTGATACCGCTCGCCGCAGCCGAACGACCGAGCGCAGCGAGTCAGTGAGCGAGGAAGCGG
AAGAGCGCCCAATACGCAAACCGCCTCTCCCCGCGCGTTGGCCGATTCATTAATGCAGCTGGCACGACAG
GTTTCCCGACTGGAAAGCGGGCAGTGAGCGCAACGCAATTAATGTGAGTTAGCTCACTCATTAGGCACCC
CAGGCTTTACACTTTATGCTTCCGGCTCGTATGTTGTGTGGAATTGTGAGCGGATAACAATTTCACACAG
GAAACAGCTATGACATGATTACGAATTAA
Features (pLannotate 1.2.2; 22 found; start..end, strand, type, name):
     14..393     +  enhancer       CMV enhancer: human cytomegalovirus immediate early enhancer
    394..597     +  promoter       CMV promoter: human cytomegalovirus (CMV) immediate early promoter
    733..776     +  intron         CMV intron (fragment): modified intron A from human cytomegalovirus
    828..846     +  promoter       SP6 promoter: promoter for bacteriophage SP6 RNA polymerase
    850..887     +  CDS            IgH signal sequence (fragment): signal sequence from the mouse immunoglobulin heavy chain variable region
    924..1577    +  CDS            GST26_SCHJA: Experimental evidence at protein level: Swiss-Prot protein existence level 1. GST isoenzymes appear to play a central role in the parasite detoxification system. Other functions are also suspected including a role in increasing the solubility of haematin in the parasite gut. From Schistosoma japonicum (Blood fluke).
   1593..2258    +  CDS            mKeima: mKeima is a basic (constitutively fluorescent) long stokes shift fluorescent protein published in 2006, derived from Montipora sp. 20. It has high acid sensitivity.
   2265..2369    +  CDS            Cyb5a (fragment): CYB5_RAT - Also known as Cyb5. Experimental evidence at protein level: Swiss-Prot protein existence level 1. Cytochrome b5 is a membrane-bound hemoprotein functioning as an electron carrier for several membrane-bound oxygenases. It is also involved in several steps of the sterol biosynthesis pathway, particularly in the C-6 double bond introduction during the C-6 desaturation. From Rattus norvegicus (Rat).
   2393..2527    +  polyA_signal   SV40 poly(A) signal: SV40 polyadenylation signal
   2596..2953    +  promoter       SV40 promoter: SV40 enhancer and early promoter
   2972..3126    +  CDS            lacZα (fragment): LacZα fragment of β-galactosidase; lacZ fragment
   3132..3183    -  misc_feature   bom (fragment): basis of mobility region from pBR322
   3202..3582    +  rep_origin     M13 ori (sequence partly withheld): M13 bacteriophage origin of replication; arrow indicates direction of (+) strand synthesis
   3658..3707    -  misc_feature   bom (fragment): basis of mobility region from pBR322
   3809..3844    -  CDS            rop (fragment): Rop protein, which maintains plasmids at low copy number; rop
   3939..4043    +  promoter       AmpR promoter: bla
   4044..4904    +  CDS            AmpR: β-lactamase; bla; confers resistance to ampicillin, carbenicillin, and related antibiotics
   5075..5663    +  rep_origin     ori: high-copy-number ColE1/pMB1/pBR322/pUC origin of replication
   5846..5938    +  CDS            lacI (fragment): lac repressor; lacI; The lac repressor binds to the lac operator to inhibit transcription in E. coli. This inhibition can be relieved by adding lactose or isopropyl-β-D-thiogalactopyranoside (IPTG).
   5951..5972    +  protein_bind   CAP binding site: CAP binding activates transcription in the presence of cAMP. E. coli catabolite activator protein
   5987..6017    +  promoter       lac promoter: promoter for the E. coli lac operon
   6025..6041    +  protein_bind   lac operator: The lac repressor binds to the lac operator to inhibit transcription in E. coli. This inhibition can be relieved by adding lactose or isopropyl-β-D-thiogalactopyranoside (IPTG). lac repressor encoded by lacI
