[The description below was written by a language model from this plasmid's Addgene catalogue record and pLannotate feature annotations shown in this document.]
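Description:
GST-Keima-cb5 is a mammalian expression plasmid of about 6.1 kb built on the pRK5 backbone. It is propagated in E. coli at high copy from a ColE1/pUC-type origin and selected with ampicillin through the bla gene. The backbone also carries an M13 single-strand origin, an SV40 enhancer/early promoter region, and leftover fragments of lacZα, lacI, rop and the pBR322 bom region, along with a lac promoter/operator. These fragments appear to be vector remnants rather than functional parts of the payload. No mammalian selection marker is annotated, so the plasmid appears suited to transient transfection.

The expression cassette is driven by the human CMV immediate-early enhancer and promoter. This is followed by a fragment of CMV intron A and an SP6 promoter, and the cassette ends at an SV40 polyadenylation signal. A short fragment matching a mouse IgH signal sequence is annotated just upstream of the coding region, but the record does not indicate that it has a functional role. The open reading frame encodes a three-part fusion of N-terminal Schistosoma japonicum glutathione S-transferase, the long-Stokes-shift fluorescent protein mKeima, and a short C-terminal fragment of rat cytochrome b5 (Cyb5a).

According to the stated purpose, the cb5 segment targets Keima to the endoplasmic reticulum. This is consistent with the known tail-anchor function of the cytochrome b5 C-terminus, which inserts into the ER membrane. Keima's excitation spectrum shifts with pH and the protein resists lysosomal degradation, so ER fragments delivered to acidic lysosomes give a ratiometric change in signal. The construct is used in this way as a reporter for monitoring ER-phagy, the selective autophagy of the endoplasmic reticulum, in mammalian cells. The GST moiety could additionally serve as a handle for detection or pulldown, although the record does not say so.
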