Addgene plasmid #137755: GST-Keima-cb5
Purpose: Targets Keima to the endoplasmic reticulum. Used to monitor ER-phagy
Depositing lab: Carol Mercer. Depositing organization: University of Cincinnati. Publication: Mass spectrometry proteomics reveals a function for mammalian CALCOCO1 in MTOR-regulated selective autophagy. Stefely JA, Zhang Y, Freiberger EC, Kwiecien NW, Thomas HE, Davis AM, Lowry ND, Vincent CE, Shishkova E, Clark NA, Medvedovic M, Coon JJ, Pagliarini DJ, Mercer CA. Autophagy. 2020 Jan 23. doi: 10.1080/15548627.2020.1719746. PubMed 31971854.
Backbone
  Vector backbone: pRK5
  Vector type: Mammalian Expression
Growth in bacteria
  Bacterial resistance: Ampicillin, 100 μg/mL
  Growth temperature: 37°C
  Growth strain: DH5alpha
  Copy number: High Copy
Gene/Insert
  Gene/Insert name: Keima-cb5
  Species: Other
  Promoter: CMV
  Tag / fusion protein: GST (N terminal on insert)
  Cloning method: Restriction Enzyme; 5′ cloning site NruI (unknown if destroyed); 3′ cloning site HindIII (unknown if destroyed)
Terms and licenses: Academic/Nonprofit Terms; Industry Terms: Not Available to Industry
How to cite: GST-Keima-cb5 was a gift from Carol Mercer (Addgene plasmid # 137755 ; http://n2t.net/addgene:137755 ; RRID:Addgene_137755)
